Addgene plasmid #82999: pDONR223_CASP8_WT_V5
Purpose: Gateway Donor vector containing CASP8, used as an over expression control for gene expression analysis. Part of the Target Accelerator Plasmid Collection.
Depositing lab: Jesse Boehm & Matthew Meyerson & David Root. Depositing organization: Broad Institute. Publication: High-throughput Phenotyping of Lung Cancer Somatic Mutations. Berger AH, Brooks AN, Wu X, Shrestha Y, Chouinard C, Piccioni F, Bagul M, Kamburov A, Imielinski M, Hogstrom L, Zhu C, Yang X, Pantel S, Sakai R, Watson J, Kaplan N, Campbell JD, Singh S, Root DE, Narayan R, Natoli T, Lahr DL, Tirosh I, Tamayo P, Getz G, Wong B, Doench J, Subramanian A, Golub TR, Meyerson M, Boehm JS. Cancer Cell. 2016 Aug 8;30(2):214-28. doi: 10.1016/j.ccell.2016.06.022. Epub 2016 Jul 28. PubMed 27478040.
Backbone
  Vector backbone: pDONR223
  Backbone manufacturer: Invitrogen
  Vector type: Gateway Entry vector
Growth in bacteria
  Bacterial resistance: Spectinomycin, 50 μg/mL
  Growth temperature: 37°C
  Growth strain: DH5alpha
  Copy number: High Copy
Gene/Insert
  Gene/Insert name: CASP8
  Species: H. sapiens (human)
  Mutation: AA 184_191delERSSSLEGinsGEELCGVMTISD; D194R; 196_201delFSNDFGinsQDSES; S203T; 205_208delPNEKinsDKVY; 210_212delTSGinsMKSKPRGYCL; 214_216delLSDinsINN; 218_221delQQSQinsN; C223A; 225_226delSTinsAREKVPKLHSIRDRN; 228_234delESAQTSQinsTHLDAGS; 235_236 ins23
  GenBank ID: NM_033358
  Entrez Gene: CASP8 (a.k.a. ALPS2B, CAP4, Casp-8, FLICE, MACH, MCH5)
  Promoter: None
  Cloning method: Gateway Cloning
  Sequencing primers: 5′ M13pUC-fwd; 3′ M13-Rev
Terms and licenses: Academic/Nonprofit Terms; Industry Terms: Not Available to Industry
Depositor comments: Open state: NO stop codon immediately follows insert
How to cite: pDONR223_CASP8_WT_V5 was a gift from Jesse Boehm & Matthew Meyerson & David Root (Addgene plasmid # 82999 ; http://n2t.net/addgene:82999 ; RRID:Addgene_82999)
