[The description below was written by a language model from this plasmid's Addgene catalogue record and pLannotate feature annotations shown in this document.]
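Description:
pDONR223_CASP8_WT_V5 is a Gateway entry clone built on the Invitrogen pDONR223 backbone, carrying a human CASP8 (caspase-8) open reading frame. It is a small bacterial plasmid of about 3.6 kb, maintained at high copy through a ColE1/pUC-type origin and selected with spectinomycin via the aadA (SmR) aminoglycoside adenylyltransferase gene. Short remnants of a class 1 integron promoter and a gentamicin resistance gene lie upstream of this marker. rrnB T1 and T2 terminators insulate the cloning region from read-through transcription. The record lists no promoter for the insert, so it is not expressed from this plasmid. The annotated T7 promoter sits outside the recombination cassette.

The ORF is flanked by two attL-type recombination sites, which the annotation software labels as attL3. These sites allow transfer into attR-bearing destination vectors by an LR Clonase reaction. The clone is in the "open" configuration, with no stop codon immediately after the insert, so the coding sequence can be read through into a C-terminal tag supplied by the destination vector. The "V5" in the name probably refers to that intended fusion, since no V5 tag is annotated in the entry clone itself.

Although named wild type, the record lists many substitutions and indels from about residue 184 onward relative to NM_033358. This suggests the C-terminal portion differs from that reference, possibly reflecting another isoform. Consistent with this, the feature table matches CASP8 over only about 760 nt. A short adjacent segment is assigned to C16orf89, which is probably a spurious annotation hit. The plasmid belongs to the Target Accelerator Plasmid Collection and served as an overexpression control for gene expression analysis in a study phenotyping lung cancer somatic mutations.
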