Features (pLannotate 1.2.2; 13 found; start..end, strand, type, name):
     38..74      -  CDS            lacZα (fragment): LacZα fragment of β-galactosidase; lacZ fragment
     91..186     +  protein_bind   attL3: mutant version of attL; recombination site for the Gateway® LR reaction LR Clonase™
    192..953     +  CDS            CASP8 (fragment): CASP8_HUMAN - Also known as MCH5 From Homo sapiens (Human).
    951..1022    +  CDS            C16orf89 (fragment): CP089_HUMAN - Experimental evidence at protein level: Swiss-Prot protein existence level 1. From Homo sapiens (Human).
   1030..1125    -  protein_bind   attL3: mutant version of attL; recombination site for the Gateway® LR reaction LR Clonase™
   1144..1162    -  promoter       T7 promoter: promoter for bacteriophage T7 RNA polymerase
   1352..1375    +  promoter       Pc promoter (fragment): intI1 (promoter lies within the coding sequence); class 1 integron promoter
   1551..1607    +  CDS            GmR (fragment): gentamycin acetyltransferase; aacC1; confers resistance to gentamycin
   1614..2405    +  CDS            SmR: aminoglycoside adenylyltransferase (Murphy, 1985); aadA; confers resistance to spectinomycin and streptomycin
   2498..3086    +  rep_origin     ori: high-copy-number ColE1/pMB1/pBR322/pUC origin of replication
   3269..3361    +  CDS            lacI (fragment): lac repressor; lacI; The lac repressor binds to the lac operator to inhibit transcription in E. coli. This inhibition can be relieved by adding lactose or isopropyl-β-D-thiogalactopyranoside (IPTG).
   3416..3443    -  terminator     rrnB T2 terminator: transcription terminator T2 from the E. coli rrnB gene
   3575..3618    +  terminator     rrnB T1 terminator: Escherichia coli rrnB; transcription terminator T1 from the E. coli rrnB gene
>Addgene plasmid #82999 | pDONR223_CASP8_WT_V5 | addgene full sequence | sequence record 162797 | Addgene NGS Result
GGCAGTTCCCTACTCTCGCGTTAACGCTAGCATGGATGTTTTCCCAGTCACGACGTTGTAAAACGACGGC
CAGTCTTAAGCTCGGGCCCCAAATAATGATTTTATTTTGACTGATAGTGACCTGTTCGTTGCAACAAATT
GATGAGCAATGCTTTTTTATAATGCCAACTTTGTACAAAAAAGTTGGCACCATGGACTTCAGCAGAAATC
TTTATGATATTGGGGAACAACTGGACAGTGAAGATCTGGCCTCCCTCAAGTTCCTGAGCCTGGACTACAT
TCCGCAAAGGAAGCAAGAACCCATCAAGGATGCCTTGATGTTATTCCAGAGACTCCAGGAAAAGAGAATG
TTGGAGGAAAGCAATCTGTCCTTCCTGAAGGAGCTGCTCTTCCGAATTAATAGACTGGATTTGCTGATTA
CCTACCTAAACACTAGAAAGGAGGAGATGGAAAGGGAACTTCAGACACCAGGCAGGGCTCAAATTTCTGC
CTACAGGGTCATGCTCTATCAGATTTCAGAAGAAGTGAGCAGATCAGAATTGAGGTCTTTTAAGTTTCTT
TTGCAAGAGGAAATCTCCAAATGCAAACTGGATGATGACATGAACCTGCTGGATATTTTCATAGAGATGG
AGAAGAGGGTCATCCTGGGAGAAGGAAAGTTGGACATCCTGAAAAGAGTCTGTGCCCAAATCAACAAGAG
CCTGCTGAAGATAATCAACGACTATGAAGAATTCAGCAAAGGGGAGGAGTTGTGTGGGGTAATGACAATC
TCGGACTCTCCAAGAGAACAGGATAGTGAATCACAGACTTTGGACAAAGTTTACCAAATGAAAAGCAAAC
CTCGGGGATACTGTCTGATCATCAACAATCACAATTTTGCAAAAGCACGGGAGAAAGTGCCCAAACTTCA
CAGCATTAGGGACAGGAATGGAACACACTTGGATGCAGGGTCTCACTCTGTTGCCCAGGCTGGAGTGCAG
TGGTGTGATCTCGGCTCACTGCAGCCTCCGCCTCCCTGGTTCGGGTTGCCAACTTTCTTGTACAAAGTTG
GCATTATAAGAAAGCATTGCTTATCAATTTGTTGCAACGAACAGGTCACTATCAGTCAAAATAAAATCAT
TATTTGCCATCCAGCTGATATCCCCTATAGTGAGTCGTATTACATGGTCATAGCTGTTTCCTGGCAGCTC
TGGCCCGTGTCTCAAAATCTCTGATGTTACATTGCACAAGATAAAAATATATCATCATGCCTCCTCTAGA
CCAGCCAGGACAGAAATGCCTCGACTTCGCTGCTACCCAAGGTTGCCGGGTGACGCACACCGTGGAAACG
GATGAAGGCACGAACCCAGTGGACATAAGCCTGTTCGGTTCGTAAGCTGTAATGCAAGTAGCGTATGCGC
TCACGCAACTGGTCCAGAACCTTGACCGAACGCAGCGGTGGTAACGGCGCAGTGGCGGTTTTCATGGCTT
GTTATGACTGTTTTTTTGGGGTACAGTCTATGCCTCGGGCATCCAAGCAGCAAGCGCGTTACGCCGTGGG
TCGATGTTTGATGTTATGGAGCAGCAACGATGTTACGCAGCAGGGCAGTCGCCCTAAAACAAAGTTAAAC
ATTATGAGGGAAGCGGTGATCGCCGAAGTATCGACTCAACTATCAGAGGTAGTTGGCGTCATCGAGCGCC
ATCTCGAACCGACGTTGCTGGCCGTACATTTGTACGGCTCCGCAGTGGATGGCGGCCTGAAGCCACACAG
TGATATTGATTTGCTGGTTACGGTGACCGTAAGGCTTGATGAAACAACGCGGCGAGCTTTGATCAACGAC
CTTTTGGAAACTTCGGCTTCCCCTGGAGAGAGCGAGATTCTCCGCGCTGTAGAAGTCACCATTGTTGTGC
ACGACGACATCATTCCGTGGCGTTATCCAGCTAAGCGCGAACTGCAATTTGGAGAATGGCAGCGCAATGA
CATTCTTGCAGGTATCTTCGAGCCAGCCACGATCGACATTGATCTGGCTATCTTGCTGACAAAAGCAAGA
GAACATAGCGTTGCCTTGGTAGGTCCAGCGGCGGAGGAACTCTTTGATCCGGTTCCTGAACAGGATCTAT
TTGAGGCGCTAAATGAAACCTTAACGCTATGGAACTCGCCGCCCGACTGGGCTGGCGATGAGCGAAATGT
AGTGCTTACGTTGTCCCGCATTTGGTACAGCGCAGTAACCGGCAAAATCGCGCCGAAGGATGTCGCTGCC
GACTGGGCAATGGAGCGCCTGCCGGCCCAGTATCAGCCCGTCATACTTGAAGCTAGACAGGCTTATCTTG
GACAAGAAGAAGATCGCTTGGCCTCGCGCGCAGATCAGTTGGAAGAATTTGTCCACTACGTGAAAGGCGA
GATCACCAAGGTAGTCGGCAAATAACCCTCGAGCCACCCATGACCAAAATCCCTTAACGTGAGTTACGCG
TCGTTCCACTGAGCGTCAGACCCCGTAGAAAAGATCAAAGGATCTTCTTGAGATCCTTTTTTTCTGCGCG
TAATCTGCTGCTTGCAAACAAAAAAACCACCGCTACCAGCGGTGGTTTGTTTGCCGGATCAAGAGCTACC
AACTCTTTTTCCGAAGGTAACTGGCTTCAGCAGAGCGCAGATACCAAATACTGTTCTTCTAGTGTAGCCG
TAGTTAGGCCACCACTTCAAGAACTCTGTAGCACCGCCTACATACCTCGCTCTGCTAATCCTGTTACCAG
TGGCTGCTGCCAGTGGCGATAAGTCGTGTCTTACCGGGTTGGACTCAAGACGATAGTTACCGGATAAGGC
GCAGCGGTCGGGCTGAACGGGGGGTTCGTGCACACAGCCCAGCTTGGAGCGAACGACCTACACCGAACTG
AGATACCTACAGCGTGAGCTATGAGAAAGCGCCACGCTTCCCGAAGGGAGAAAGGCGGACAGGTATCCGG
TAAGCGGCAGGGTCGGAACAGGAGAGCGCACGAGGGAGCTTCCAGGGGGAAACGCCTGGTATCTTTATAG
TCCTGTCGGGTTTCGCCACCTCTGACTTGAGCGTCGATTTTTGTGATGCTCGTCAGGGGGGCGGAGCCTA
TGGAAAAACGCCAGCAACGCGGCCTTTTTACGGTTCCTGGCCTTTTGCTGGCCTTTTGCTCACATGTTCT
TTCCTGCGTTATCCCCTGATTCTGTGGATAACCGTATTACCGCCTTTGAGTGAGCTGATACCGCTCGCCG
CAGCCGAACGACCGAGCGCAGCGAGTCAGTGAGCGAGGAAGCGGAAGAGCGCCCAATACGCAAACCGCCT
CTCCCCGCGCGTTGGCCGATTCATTAATGCAGCTGGCACGACAGGTTTCCCGACTGGAAAGCGGGCAGTG
AGCGCAACGCAATTAATACGCGTACCGCTAGCCAGGAAGAGTTTGTAGAAACGCAAAAAGGCCATCCGTC
AGGATGGCCTTCTGCTTAGTTTGATGCCTGGCAGTTTATGGCGGGCGTCCTGCCCGCCACCCTCCGGGCC
GTTGCTTCACAACGTTCAAATCCGCTCCCGGCGGATTTGTCCTACTCAGGAGAGCGTTCACCGACAAACA
ACAGATAAAACGAAAGGCCCAGTCTTCCGACTGAGCCTTTCGTTTTATTTGATGCCT
