>Addgene plasmid #82999 | pDONR223_CASP8_WT_V5 | depositor partial sequence | sequence record 162796 | Insert sequence
ATGGACTTCAGCAGAAATCTTTATGATATTGGGGAACAACTGGACAGTGAAGATCTGGCCTCCCTCAAGT
TCCTGAGCCTGGACTACATTCCGCAAAGGAAGCAAGAACCCATCAAGGATGCCTTGATGTTATTCCAGAG
ACTCCAGGAAAAGAGAATGTTGGAGGAAAGCAATCTGTCCTTCCTGAAGGAGCTGCTCTTCCGAATTAAT
AGACTGGATTTGCTGATTACCTACCTAAACACTAGAAAGGAGGAGATGGAAAGGGAACTTCAGACACCAG
GCAGGGCTCAAATTTCTGCCTACAGGGTCATGCTCTATCAGATTTCAGAAGAAGTGAGCAGATCAGAATT
GAGGTCTTTTAAGTTTCTTTTGCAAGAGGAAATCTCCAAATGCAAACTGGATGATGACATGAACCTGCTG
GATATTTTCATAGAGATGGAGAAGAGGGTCATCCTGGGAGAAGGAAAGTTGGACATCCTGAAAAGAGTCT
GTGCCCAAATCAACAAGAGCCTGCTGAAGATAATCAACGACTATGAAGAATTCAGCAAAGGGGAGGAGTT
GTGTGGGGTAATGACAATCTCGGACTCTCCAAGAGAACAGGATAGTGAATCACAGACTTTGGACAAAGTT
TACCAAATGAAAAGCAAACCTCGGGGATACTGTCTGATCATCAACAATCACAATTTTGCAAAAGCACGGG
AGAAAGTGCCCAAACTTCACAGCATTAGGGACAGGAATGGAACACACTTGGATGCAGGGTCTCACTCTGT
TGCCCAGGCTGGAGTGCAGTGGTGTGATCTCGGCTCACTGCAGCCTCCGCCTCCCTGGTTCGGG
